Addgene plasmid #130917: pLenti-CMV-cGAS C396/7A-HA
Purpose: Expresses human cGAS-HA with C396/397A point mutations; Puromycin selection marker
Depositing lab: Jonathan Kagan. Depositing organization: Boston Children's Hospital. Publication: Phosphoinositide Interactions Position cGAS at the Plasma Membrane to Ensure Efficient Distinction between Self- and Viral DNA. Barnett KC, Coronas-Serna JM, Zhou W, Ernandes MJ, Cao A, Kranzusch PJ, Kagan JC. Cell. 2019 Mar 7;176(6):1432-1446.e11. doi: 10.1016/j.cell.2019.01.049. Epub 2019 Feb 28. PubMed 30827685.
Backbone
  Vector backbone: pLenti CMV GFP Puro
  Backbone manufacturer: Addgene (#17448)
  Backbone size w/o insert (bp): 8000
  Total vector size (bp): 9473
  Vector type: Mammalian Expression
  Selectable markers: Puromycin
Growth in bacteria
  Bacterial resistance: Ampicillin, 100 μg/mL
  Growth temperature: 37°C
  Growth strain: NEB Stable
  Copy number: High Copy
Gene/Insert
  Gene/Insert name: cGAS C396/7A
  Species: H. sapiens (human)
  Insert size (bp): 1600
  Mutation: mutated residues 396 and 397 to alanines
  Promoter: CMV
  Tag / fusion protein: HA (C terminal on insert)
  Cloning method: Restriction Enzyme; 5′ cloning site XbaI (not destroyed); 3′ cloning site SalI (not destroyed)
  Sequencing primers: 5′ CMV Forward
Terms and licenses: Academic/Nonprofit Terms; Industry Terms: Not Available to Industry
How to cite: pLenti-CMV-cGAS C396/7A-HA was a gift from Jonathan Kagan (Addgene plasmid # 130917 ; http://n2t.net/addgene:130917 ; RRID:Addgene_130917)
