[The description below was written by a language model from this plasmid's Addgene catalogue record and pLannotate feature annotations shown in this document.]
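Description:
pLenti-CMV-cGAS C396/7A-HA is an HIV-1-based lentiviral transfer plasmid of about 9.5 kb, built on the pLenti CMV GFP Puro backbone, for expressing a mutant form of human cGAS in mammalian cells. It is maintained in E. coli through a high-copy ColE1/pUC-type origin with ampicillin resistance. The backbone also carries an f1 origin, an SV40 origin and leftover lac, T3 and T7 cloning-vector elements that play no part in expression of the payload.

The viral portion has an RSV promoter placed just upstream of a truncated 5' LTR (the map is circular, so the annotation wraps around). This arrangement usually drives Tat-independent transcription of the genomic RNA in packaging cells. It is followed by the Ψ packaging signal with a gag fragment, the RRE for Rev-dependent nuclear export, and the cPPT/CTS. A truncated downstream LTR and an SV40 polyadenylation signal close the unit. Between the LTRs, the CMV enhancer/promoter drives the human cGAS coding sequence, cloned between XbaI and SalI, in which residues 396 and 397 are changed to alanine. It is fused at its C terminus to an HA epitope, which the annotation matches as a short fragment of a 3xHA tag, consistent with a single HA copy. A WPRE lies downstream to enhance transcript expression. A separate mouse PGK promoter drives puromycin N-acetyltransferase, so transduced or transfected cells can be selected with puromycin.

The construct is suited to stable or transient expression of HA-tagged mutant cGAS for detection and comparison with other cGAS forms. The associated study concerns cGAS positioning at the plasma membrane and discrimination of self from viral DNA, but the record does not state the functional consequence of these substitutions.
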