Features (pLannotate 1.2.2; 29 found; start..end, strand, type, name):
      1..181     +  LTR            5' LTR (truncated): truncated 5' long terminal repeat (LTR) from HIV-1
    228..353     +  misc_feature   HIV-1 Ψ: packaging signal of human immunodeficiency virus type 1
    337..700     +  CDS            HIV-1 gag (fragment): gag protein from human immunodeficiency virus 1; gag
    846..1079    +  misc_feature   RRE: The Rev response element (RRE) of HIV-1 allows for Rev-dependent mRNA export from the nucleus to the cytoplasm.
   1456..1556    +  CDS            Rev (fragment): human immunodeficiency virus 1 (HIV-1) Rev protein; rev; enhances nuclear export of unspliced and incompletely spliced viral mRNAs
   1575..1691    +  misc_feature   cPPT/CTS: central polypurine tract and central termination sequence of HIV-1
   1714..2017    +  enhancer       CMV enhancer: human cytomegalovirus immediate early enhancer
   2018..2221    +  promoter       CMV promoter: human cytomegalovirus (CMV) immediate early promoter
   2304..3869    +  CDS            CGAS: CGAS_HUMAN - Also known as C6orf150 From Homo sapiens (Human).
   3870..3897    +  CDS            3xHA (fragment): three tandem HA epitope tags
   3906..4494    +  misc_feature   WPRE: woodchuck hepatitis virus posttranscriptional regulatory element
   4508..5007    +  promoter       PGK promoter: mouse phosphoglycerate kinase 1 promoter
   5028..5627    +  CDS            PuroR: puromycin N-acetyltransferase; pac from Streptomyces alboniger; confers resistance to puromycin
   5695..5832    +  CDS            nef (fragment): NEF_HV1LA - Experimental evidence at protein level: Swiss-Prot protein existence level 1. Extracellular Nef protein targets CD4(+) T-lymphocytes for apoptosis by interacting with CXCR4 surface receptors. From Human immunodeficiency virus type 1 group M subtype B (isolate Lai) (HIV-1).
   5818..5998    +  LTR            5' LTR (truncated): truncated 5' long terminal repeat (LTR) from HIV-1
   6070..6191    +  polyA_signal   SV40 poly(A) signal: SV40 polyadenylation signal
   6231..6366    +  rep_origin     SV40 ori: SV40 origin of replication
   6387..6405    -  promoter       T7 promoter: promoter for bacteriophage T7 RNA polymerase
   6413..6568    +  CDS            lacZα (fragment): LacZα fragment of β-galactosidase; lacZ fragment
   6573..7001    +  rep_origin     f1 ori (sequence partly withheld): f1 bacteriophage origin of replication; arrow indicates direction of (+) strand synthesis
   7054..7158    +  promoter       AmpR promoter: bla
   7159..8019    +  CDS            AmpR: β-lactamase; bla; confers resistance to ampicillin, carbenicillin, and related antibiotics
   8190..8778    +  rep_origin     ori: high-copy-number ColE1/pMB1/pBR322/pUC origin of replication
   8961..9053    +  CDS            lacI (fragment): lac repressor; lacI; The lac repressor binds to the lac operator to inhibit transcription in E. coli. This inhibition can be relieved by adding lactose or isopropyl-β-D-thiogalactopyranoside (IPTG).
   9066..9087    +  protein_bind   CAP binding site: CAP binding activates transcription in the presence of cAMP. E. coli catabolite activator protein
   9102..9132    +  promoter       lac promoter: promoter for the E. coli lac operon
   9140..9156    +  protein_bind   lac operator: The lac repressor binds to the lac operator to inhibit transcription in E. coli. This inhibition can be relieved by adding lactose or isopropyl-β-D-thiogalactopyranoside (IPTG). lac repressor encoded by lacI
   9201..9219    +  promoter       T3 promoter: promoter for bacteriophage T3 RNA polymerase
   9247..9473    +  promoter       RSV promoter: Rous sarcoma virus enhancer/promoter
>Addgene plasmid #130917 | pLenti-CMV-cGAS C396/7A-HA | addgene full sequence | sequence record 255038 | Addgene NGS Result
GGGTCTCTCTGGTTAGACCAGATCTGAGCCTGGGAGCTCTCTGGCTAACTAGGGAACCCACTGCTTAAGC
CTCAATAAAGCTTGCCTTGAGTGCTTCAAGTAGTGTGTGCCCGTCTGTTGTGTGACTCTGGTAACTAGAG
ATCCCTCAGACCCTTTTAGTCAGTGTGGAAAATCTCTAGCAGTGGCGCCCGAACAGGGACTTGAAAGCGA
AAGGGAAACCAGAGGAGCTCTCTCGACGCAGGACTCGGCTTGCTGAAGCGCGCACGGCAAGAGGCGAGGG
GCGGCGACTGGTGAGTACGCCAAAAATTTTGACTAGCGGAGGCTAGAAGGAGAGAGATGGGTGCGAGAGC
GTCAGTATTAAGCGGGGGAGAATTAGATCGCGATGGGAAAAAATTCGGTTAAGGCCAGGGGGAAAGAAAA
AATATAAATTAAAACATATAGTATGGGCAAGCAGGGAGCTAGAACGATTCGCAGTTAATCCTGGCCTGTT
AGAAACATCAGAAGGCTGTAGACAAATACTGGGACAGCTACAACCATCCCTTCAGACAGGATCAGAAGAA
CTTAGATCATTATATAATACAGTAGCAACCCTCTATTGTGTGCATCAAAGGATAGAGATAAAAGACACCA
AGGAAGCTTTAGACAAGATAGAGGAAGAGCAAAACAAAAGTAAGACCACCGCACAGCAAGCGGCCGCTGA
TCTTCAGACCTGGAGGAGGAGATATGAGGGACAATTGGAGAAGTGAATTATATAAATATAAAGTAGTAAA
AATTGAACCATTAGGAGTAGCACCCACCAAGGCAAAGAGAAGAGTGGTGCAGAGAGAAAAAAGAGCAGTG
GGAATAGGAGCTTTGTTCCTTGGGTTCTTGGGAGCAGCAGGAAGCACTATGGGCGCAGCGTCAATGACGC
TGACGGTACAGGCCAGACAATTATTGTCTGGTATAGTGCAGCAGCAGAACAATTTGCTGAGGGCTATTGA
GGCGCAACAGCATCTGTTGCAACTCACAGTCTGGGGCATCAAGCAGCTCCAGGCAAGAATCCTGGCTGTG
GAAAGATACCTAAAGGATCAACAGCTCCTGGGGATTTGGGGTTGCTCTGGAAAACTCATTTGCACCACTG
CTGTGCCTTGGAATGCTAGTTGGAGTAATAAATCTCTGGAACAGATTTGGAATCACACGACCTGGATGGA
GTGGGACAGAGAAATTAACAATTACACAAGCTTAATACACTCCTTAATTGAAGAATCGCAAAACCAGCAA
GAAAAGAATGAACAAGAATTATTGGAATTAGATAAATGGGCAAGTTTGTGGAATTGGTTTAACATAACAA
ATTGGCTGTGGTATATAAAATTATTCATAATGATAGTAGGAGGCTTGGTAGGTTTAAGAATAGTTTTTGC
TGTACTTTCTATAGTGAATAGAGTTAGGCAGGGATATTCACCATTATCGTTTCAGACCCACCTCCCAACC
CCGAGGGGACCCGACAGGCCCGAAGGAATAGAAGAAGAAGGTGGAGAGAGAGACAGAGACAGATCCATTC
GATTAGTGAACGGATCTCGACGGTATCGGTTAACTTTTAAAAGAAAAGGGGGGATTGGGGGGTACAGTGC
AGGGGAAAGAATAGTAGACATAATAGCAACAGACATACAAACTAAAGAATTACAAAAACAAATTACAAAA
TTCAAAATTTTATCGATAAGCTTGGGAGTTCCGCGTTACATAACTTACGGTAAATGGCCCGCCTGGCTGA
CCGCCCAACGACCCCCGCCCATTGACGTCAATAATGACGTATGTTCCCATAGTAACGCCAATAGGGACTT
TCCATTGACGTCAATGGGTGGAGTATTTACGGTAAACTGCCCACTTGGCAGTACATCAAGTGTATCATAT
GCCAAGTACGCCCCCTATTGACGTCAATGACGGTAAATGGCCCGCCTGGCATTATGCCCAGTACATGACC
TTATGGGACTTTCCTACTTGGCAGTACATCTACGTATTAGTCATCGCTATTACCATGGTGATGCGGTTTT
GGCAGTACATCAATGGGCGTGGATAGCGGTTTGACTCACGGGGATTTCCAAGTCTCCACCCCATTGACGT
CAATGGGAGTTTGTTTTGGCACCAAAATCAACGGGACTTTCCAAAATGTCGTAACAACTCCGCCCCATTG
ACGCAAATGGGCGGTAGGCGTGTACGGTGGGAGGTCTATATAAGCAGAGCTCGTTTAGTGAACCGTCAGA
TCGCCTGGAGACGCCATCCACGCTGTTTTGACCTCCATAGAAGACACCGACTCTAGAGCCACCATGCAGC
CTTGGCACGGAAAGGCCATGCAGAGAGCTTCCGAGGCCGGAGCCACTGCCCCCAAGGCTTCCGCACGGAA
TGCCAGGGGCGCCCCGATGGATCCCACCGAGTCTCCGGCTGCCCCCGAGGCCGCCCTGCCTAAGGCGGGA
AAGTTCGGCCCCGCCAGGAAGTCGGGATCCCGGCAGAAAAAGAGCGCCCCGGACACCCAGGAGAGGCCGC
CCGTCCGCGCAACTGGGGCCCGCGCCAAAAAGGCCCCTCAGCGCGCCCAGGACACGCAGCCGTCTGACGC
CACCAGCGCCCCTGGGGCAGAGGGGCTGGAGCCTCCTGCGGCTCGGGAGCCGGCTCTTTCCAGGGCTGGT
TCTTGCCGCCAGAGGGGCGCGCGCTGCTCCACGAAGCCAAGACCTCCGCCCGGGCCCTGGGACGTGCCCA
GCCCCGGCCTGCCGGTCTCGGCCCCCATTCTCGTACGGAGGGATGCGGCGCCTGGGGCCTCGAAGCTCCG
GGCGGTTTTGGAGAAGTTGAAGCTCAGCCGCGATGATATCTCCACGGCGGCGGGGATGGTGAAAGGGGTT
GTGGACCACCTGCTGCTCAGACTGAAGTGCGACTCCGCGTTCAGAGGCGTCGGGCTGCTGAACACCGGGA
GCTACTATGAGCACGTGAAGATTTCTGCACCTAATGAATTTGATGTCATGTTTAAACTGGAAGTCCCCAG
AATTCAACTAGAAGAATATTCCAACACTCGTGCATATTACTTTGTGAAATTTAAAAGAAATCCGAAAGAA
AATCCTCTGAGTCAGTTTTTAGAAGGTGAAATATTATCAGCTTCTAAGATGCTGTCAAAGTTTAGGAAAA
TCATTAAGGAAGAAATTAACGACATTAAAGATACAGATGTCATCATGAAGAGGAAAAGAGGAGGGAGCCC
TGCTGTAACACTTCTTATTAGTGAAAAAATATCTGTGGATATAACCCTGGCTTTGGAATCAAAAAGTAGC
TGGCCTGCTAGCACCCAAGAAGGCCTGCGCATTCAAAACTGGCTTTCAGCAAAAGTTAGGAAGCAACTAC
GACTAAAGCCATTTTACCTTGTACCCAAGCATGCAAAGGAAGGAAATGGTTTCCAAGAAGAAACATGGCG
GCTATCCTTCTCTCACATCGAAAAGGAAATTTTGAACAATCATGGAAAATCTAAAACGGCCGCTGAAAAC
AAAGAAGAGAAATGTTGCAGGAAAGATTGTTTAAAACTAATGAAATACCTTTTAGAACAGCTGAAAGAAA
GGTTTAAAGACAAAAAACATCTGGATAAATTCTCTTCTTATCATGTGAAAACTGCCTTCTTTCACGTATG
TACCCAGAACCCTCAAGACAGTCAGTGGGACCGCAAAGACCTGGGCCTCTGCTTTGATAACTGCGTGACA
TACTTTCTTCAGTGCCTCAGGACAGAAAAACTTGAGAATTATTTTATTCCTGAATTCAATCTATTCTCTA
GCAACTTAATTGACAAAAGAAGTAAAGAATTTCTGACAAAGCAAATTGAATATGAAAGAAACAATGAGTT
TCCAGTTTTTGATGAATTTTACCCATACGATGTTCCAGATTACGCTTGAGTCGACAATCAACCTCTGGAT
TACAAAATTTGTGAAAGATTGACTGGTATTCTTAACTATGTTGCTCCTTTTACGCTATGTGGATACGCTG
CTTTAATGCCTTTGTATCATGCTATTGCTTCCCGTATGGCTTTCATTTTCTCCTCCTTGTATAAATCCTG
GTTGCTGTCTCTTTATGAGGAGTTGTGGCCCGTTGTCAGGCAACGTGGCGTGGTGTGCACTGTGTTTGCT
GACGCAACCCCCACTGGTTGGGGCATTGCCACCACCTGTCAGCTCCTTTCCGGGACTTTCGCTTTCCCCC
TCCCTATTGCCACGGCGGAACTCATCGCCGCCTGCCTTGCCCGCTGCTGGACAGGGGCTCGGCTGTTGGG
CACTGACAATTCCGTGGTGTTGTCGGGGAAGCTGACGTCCTTTCCATGGCTGCTCGCCTGTGTTGCCACC
TGGATTCTGCGCGGGACGTCCTTCTGCTACGTCCCTTCGGCCCTCAATCCAGCGGACCTTCCTTCCCGCG
GCCTGCTGCCGGCTCTGCGGCCTCTTCCGCGTCTTCGCCTTCGCCCTCAGACGAGTCGGATCTCCCTTTG
GGCCGCCTCCCCGCCTGGAATTCTACCGGGTAGGGGAGGCGCTTTTCCCAAGGCAGTCTGGAGCATGCGC
TTTAGCAGCCCCGCTGGGCACTTGGCGCTACACAAGTGGCCTCTGGCCTCGCACACATTCCACATCCACC
GGTAGGCGCCAACCGGCTCCGTTCTTTGGTGGCCCCTTCGCGCCACCTTCTACTCCTCCCCTAGTCAGGA
AGTTCCCCCCCGCCCCGCAGCTCGCGTCGTGCAGGACGTGACAAATGGAAGTAGCACGTCTCACTAGTCT
CGTGCAGATGGACAGCACCGCTGAGCAATGGAAGCGGGTAGGCCTTTGGGGCAGCGGCCAATAGCAGCTT
TGCTCCTTCGCTTTCTGGGCTCAGAGGCTGGGAAGGGGTGGGTCCGGGGGCGGGCTCAGGGGCGGGCTCA
GGGGCGGGGCGGGCGCCCGAAGGTCCTCCGGAGGCCCGGCATTCTGCACGCTTCAAAAGCGCACGTCTGC
CGCGCTGTTCTCCTCTTCCTCATCTCCGGGCCTTTCGACCTGCAGCCCAAGCTTACCATGACCGAGTACA
AGCCCACGGTGCGCCTCGCCACCCGCGACGACGTCCCCAGGGCCGTACGCACCCTCGCCGCCGCGTTCGC
CGACTACCCCGCCACGCGCCACACCGTCGATCCGGACCGCCACATCGAGCGGGTCACCGAGCTGCAAGAA
CTCTTCCTCACGCGCGTCGGGCTCGACATCGGCAAGGTGTGGGTCGCGGACGACGGCGCCGCGGTGGCGG
TCTGGACCACGCCGGAGAGCGTCGAAGCGGGGGCGGTGTTCGCCGAGATCGGCCCGCGCATGGCCGAGTT
GAGCGGTTCCCGGCTGGCCGCGCAGCAACAGATGGAAGGCCTCCTGGCGCCGCACCGGCCCAAGGAGCCC
GCGTGGTTCCTGGCCACCGTCGGCGTCTCGCCCGACCACCAGGGCAAGGGTCTGGGCAGCGCCGTCGTGC
TCCCCGGAGTGGAGGCGGCCGAGCGCGCCGGGGTGCCCGCCTTCCTGGAGACCTCCGCGCCCCGCAACCT
CCCCTTCTACGAGCGGCTCGGCTTCACCGTCACCGCCGACGTCGAGGTGCCCGAAGGACCGCGCACCTGG
TGCATGACCCGCAAGCCCGGTGCCTGACGCCCGCCCCACGACCCGCAGCGCCCGACCGAAAGGAGCGCAC
GACCCCATGCATCTCGAGGGCCCGGTACCTTTAAGACCAATGACTTACAAGGCAGCTGTAGATCTTAGCC
ACTTTTTAAAAGAAAAGGGGGGACTGGAAGGGCTAGCTCACTCCCAACGAAGACAAGATCTGCTTTTTGC
TTGTACTGGGTCTCTCTGGTTAGACCAGATCTGAGCCTGGGAGCTCTCTGGCTAACTAGGGAACCCACTG
CTTAAGCCTCAATAAAGCTTGCCTTGAGTGCTTCAAGTAGTGTGTGCCCGTCTGTTGTGTGACTCTGGTA
ACTAGAGATCCCTCAGACCCTTTTAGTCAGTGTGGAAAATCTCTAGCAGTAGTAGTTCATGTCATCTTAT
TATTCAGTATTTATAACTTGCAAAGAAATGAATATCAGAGAGTGAGAGGAACTTGTTTATTGCAGCTTAT
AATGGTTACAAATAAAGCAATAGCATCACAAATTTCACAAATAAAGCATTTTTTTCACTGCATTCTAGTT
GTGGTTTGTCCAAACTCATCAATGTATCTTATCATGTCTGGCTCTAGCTATCCCGCCCCTAACTCCGCCC
ATCCCGCCCCTAACTCCGCCCAGTTCCGCCCATTCTCCGCCCCATGGCTGACTAATTTTTTTTATTTATG
CAGAGGCCGAGGCCGCCTCGGCCTCTGAGCTATTCCAGAAGTAGTGAGGAGGCTTTTTTGGAGGCCTAGG
GACGTACCCAATTCGCCCTATAGTGAGTCGTATTACGCGCGCTCACTGGCCGTCGTTTTACAACGTCGTG
ACTGGGAAAACCCTGGCGTTACCCAACTTAATCGCCTTGCAGCACATCCCCCTTTCGCCAGCTGGCGTAA
TAGCGAAGAGGCCCGCACCGATCGCCCTTCCCAACAGTTGCGCAGCCTGAATGGCGAATGGG
[124 nt withheld, positions 6573-6696]
C
[91 nt withheld, positions 6698-6788]
A
[49 nt withheld, positions 6790-6838]
CCTTTGACGTTGGAGTCCACGTTCTTT
[37 nt withheld, positions 6866-6902]
ACCCTATCTCGGTCTATTCTTTTGATTTATAAGGGATTTTGCCGATTTCGGCCTATTGGTTAAAAAATGA
GCTGATTTAACAAAAATTTAACGCGAATTTTAACAAAATATTAACGCTTACAATTTAGGTGGCACTTTTC
GGGGAAATGTGCGCGGAACCCCTATTTGTTTATTTTTCTAAATACATTCAAATATGTATCCGCTCATGAG
ACAATAACCCTGATAAATGCTTCAATAATATTGAAAAAGGAAGAGTATGAGTATTCAACATTTCCGTGTC
GCCCTTATTCCCTTTTTTGCGGCATTTTGCCTTCCTGTTTTTGCTCACCCAGAAACGCTGGTGAAAGTAA
AAGATGCTGAAGATCAGTTGGGTGCACGAGTGGGTTACATCGAACTGGATCTCAACAGCGGTAAGATCCT
TGAGAGTTTTCGCCCCGAAGAACGTTTTCCAATGATGAGCACTTTTAAAGTTCTGCTATGTGGCGCGGTA
TTATCCCGTATTGACGCCGGGCAAGAGCAACTCGGTCGCCGCATACACTATTCTCAGAATGACTTGGTTG
AGTACTCACCAGTCACAGAAAAGCATCTTACGGATGGCATGACAGTAAGAGAATTATGCAGTGCTGCCAT
AACCATGAGTGATAACACTGCGGCCAACTTACTTCTGACAACGATCGGAGGACCGAAGGAGCTAACCGCT
TTTTTGCACAACATGGGGGATCATGTAACTCGCCTTGATCGTTGGGAACCGGAGCTGAATGAAGCCATAC
CAAACGACGAGCGTGACACCACGATGCCTGTAGCAATGGCAACAACGTTGCGCAAACTATTAACTGGCGA
ACTACTTACTCTAGCTTCCCGGCAACAATTAATAGACTGGATGGAGGCGGATAAAGTTGCAGGACCACTT
CTGCGCTCGGCCCTTCCGGCTGGCTGGTTTATTGCTGATAAATCTGGAGCCGGTGAGCGTGGGTCTCGCG
GTATCATTGCAGCACTGGGGCCAGATGGTAAGCCCTCCCGTATCGTAGTTATCTACACGACGGGGAGTCA
GGCAACTATGGATGAACGAAATAGACAGATCGCTGAGATAGGTGCCTCACTGATTAAGCATTGGTAACTG
TCAGACCAAGTTTACTCATATATACTTTAGATTGATTTAAAACTTCATTTTTAATTTAAAAGGATCTAGG
TGAAGATCCTTTTTGATAATCTCATGACCAAAATCCCTTAACGTGAGTTTTCGTTCCACTGAGCGTCAGA
CCCCGTAGAAAAGATCAAAGGATCTTCTTGAGATCCTTTTTTTCTGCGCGTAATCTGCTGCTTGCAAACA
AAAAAACCACCGCTACCAGCGGTGGTTTGTTTGCCGGATCAAGAGCTACCAACTCTTTTTCCGAAGGTAA
CTGGCTTCAGCAGAGCGCAGATACCAAATACTGTTCTTCTAGTGTAGCCGTAGTTAGGCCACCACTTCAA
GAACTCTGTAGCACCGCCTACATACCTCGCTCTGCTAATCCTGTTACCAGTGGCTGCTGCCAGTGGCGAT
AAGTCGTGTCTTACCGGGTTGGACTCAAGACGATAGTTACCGGATAAGGCGCAGCGGTCGGGCTGAACGG
GGGGTTCGTGCACACAGCCCAGCTTGGAGCGAACGACCTACACCGAACTGAGATACCTACAGCGTGAGCT
ATGAGAAAGCGCCACGCTTCCCGAAGGGAGAAAGGCGGACAGGTATCCGGTAAGCGGCAGGGTCGGAACA
GGAGAGCGCACGAGGGAGCTTCCAGGGGGAAACGCCTGGTATCTTTATAGTCCTGTCGGGTTTCGCCACC
TCTGACTTGAGCGTCGATTTTTGTGATGCTCGTCAGGGGGGCGGAGCCTATGGAAAAACGCCAGCAACGC
GGCCTTTTTACGGTTCCTGGCCTTTTGCTGGCCTTTTGCTCACATGTTCTTTCCTGCGTTATCCCCTGAT
TCTGTGGATAACCGTATTACCGCCTTTGAGTGAGCTGATACCGCTCGCCGCAGCCGAACGACCGAGCGCA
GCGAGTCAGTGAGCGAGGAAGCGGAAGAGCGCCCAATACGCAAACCGCCTCTCCCCGCGCGTTGGCCGAT
TCATTAATGCAGCTGGCACGACAGGTTTCCCGACTGGAAAGCGGGCAGTGAGCGCAACGCAATTAATGTG
AGTTAGCTCACTCATTAGGCACCCCAGGCTTTACACTTTATGCTTCCGGCTCGTATGTTGTGTGGAATTG
TGAGCGGATAACAATTTCACACAGGAAACAGCTATGACCATGATTACGCCAAGCGCGCAATTAACCCTCA
CTAAAGGGAACAAAAGCTGGAGCTGCAAGCTTAATGTAGTCTTATGCAATACTCTTGTAGTCTTGCAACA
TGGTAACGATGAGTTAGCAACATGCCTTACAAGGAGAGAAAAAGCACCGTGCATGCCGATTGGTGGAAGT
AAGGTGGTACGATCGTGCCTTATTAGGAAGGCAACAGACGGGTCTGACATGGATTGGACGAACCACTGAA
TTGCCGCATTGCAGAGATATTGTATTTAAGTGCCTAGCTCGATACATAAAC
