>Addgene plasmid #130917 | pLenti-CMV-cGAS C396/7A-HA | depositor partial sequence | sequence record 250872 | cGAS C396/7A
TCTAGAGCCACCATGCAGCCTTGGCACGGAAAGGCCATGCAGAGAGCTTCCGAGGCCGGAGCCACTGCCC
CCAAGGCTTCCGCACGGAATGCCAGGGGCGCCCCGATGGATCCCACCGAGTCTCCGGCTGCCCCCGAGGC
CGCCCTGCCTAAGGCGGGAAAGTTCGGCCCCGCCAGGAAGTCGGGATCCCGGCAGAAAAAGAGCGCCCCG
GACACCCAGGAGAGGCCGCCCGTCCGCGCAACTGGGGCCCGCGCCAAAAAGGCCCCTCAGCGCGCCCAGG
ACACGCAGCCGTCTGACGCCACCAGCGCCCCTGGGGCAGAGGGGCTGGAGCCTCCTGCGGCTCGGGAGCC
GGCTCTTTCCAGGGCTGGTTCTTGCCGCCAGAGGGGCGCGCGCTGCTCCACGAAGCCAAGACCTCCGCCC
GGGCCCTGGGACGTGCCCAGCCCCGGCCTGCCGGTCTCGGCCCCCATTCTCGTACGGAGGGATGCGGCGC
CTGGGGCCTCGAAGCTCCGGGCGGTTTTGGAGAAGTTGAAGCTCAGCCGCGATGATATCTCCACGGCGGC
GGGGATGGTGAAAGGGGTTGTGGACCACCTGCTGCTCAGACTGAAGTGCGACTCCGCGTTCAGAGGCGTC
GGGCTGCTGAACACCGGGAGCTACTATGAGCACGTGAAGATTTCTGCACCTAATGAATTTGATGTCATGT
TTAAACTGGAAGTCCCCAGAATTCAACTAGAAGAATATTCCAACACTCGTGCATATTACTTTGTGAAATT
TAAAAGAAATCCGAAAGAAAATCCTCTGAGTCAGTTTTTAGAAGGTGAAATATTATCAGCTTCTAAGATG
CTGTCAAAGTTTAGGAAAATCATTAAGGAAGAAATTAACGACATTAAAGATACAGATGTCATCATGAAGA
GGAAAAGAGGAGGGAGCCCTGCTGTAACACTTCTTATTAGTGAAAAAATATCTGTGGATATAACCCTGGC
TTTGGAATCAAAAAGTAGCTGGCCTGCTAGCACCCAAGAAGGCCTGCGCATTCAAAACTGGCTTTCAGCA
AAAGTTAGGAAGCAACTACGACTAAAGCCATTTTACCTTGTACCCAAGCATGCAAAGGAAGGAAATGGTT
TCCAAGAAGAAACATGGCGGCTATCCTTCTCTCACATCGAAAAGGAAATTTTGAACAATCATGGAAAATC
TAAAACGGCCGCTGAAAACAAAGAAGAGAAATGTTGCAGGAAAGATTGTTTAAAACTAATGAAATACCTT
TTAGAACAGCTGAAAGAAAGGTTTAAAGACAAAAAACATCTGGATAAATTCTCTTCTTATCATGTGAAAA
CTGCCTTCTTTCACGTATGTACCCAGAACCCTCAAGACAGTCAGTGGGACCGCAAAGACCTGGGCCTCTG
CTTTGATAACTGCGTGACATACTTTCTTCAGTGCCTCAGGACAGAAAAACTTGAGAATTATTTTATTCCT
GAATTCAATCTATTCTCTAGCAACTTAATTGACAAAAGAAGTAAGGAATTTCTGACAAAGCAAATTGAAT
ATGAAAGAAACAATGAGTTTCCAGTTTTTGATGAATTTTACCCATACGATGTTCCAGATTACGCTTGAGT
CGAC
